Addgene plasmid #214799: pcDNA3.1/CALR ins5
Purpose: Mammalian expression of human CALR ins5
Depositing lab: Norio Komatsu. Depositing organization: Juntendo University. Publication: Loss of KDEL function from a calreticulin frameshift mutation drives expression of an immature, mutant calreticulin-dependent form of the thrombopoietin receptor MPL. Masubuchi N, Yang Y, Imai M, Kihara Y, Morishita S, Edahiro Y, Komatsu N. Haematologica. 2025 Nov 6. doi: 10.3324/haematol.2025.287585. PubMed 41195513.
Backbone
  Vector backbone: pcDNA3.1
  Backbone size w/o insert (bp): 6217
  Vector type: Mammalian Expression
Growth in bacteria
  Bacterial resistance: Ampicillin, 100 μg/mL
  Growth temperature: 37°C
  Growth strain: DH5alpha
  Copy number: Unknown
Gene/Insert
  Gene/Insert name: human CALR ins5
  Species: H. sapiens (human)
  Insert size (bp): 5496
  Entrez Gene: CALR (a.k.a. CALR1, CRT, HEL-S-99n, RO, SSA, cC1qR)
  Promoter: CMV
  Cloning method: Restriction Enzyme; 5′ cloning site EcoRI (unknown if destroyed); 3′ cloning site EcoRI (unknown if destroyed)
  Sequencing primers: 5′ T7
Terms and licenses: Academic/Nonprofit Terms; Industry Terms: Not Available to Industry
How to cite: pcDNA3.1/CALR ins5 was a gift from Norio Komatsu (Addgene plasmid # 214799 ; http://n2t.net/addgene:214799 ; RRID:Addgene_214799)
