[The description below was written by a language model from this plasmid's Addgene catalogue record and pLannotate feature annotations shown in this document.]
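Description:
pcDNA3.1/CALR ins5 is a mammalian expression plasmid built on the pcDNA3.1 backbone that carries a human calreticulin (CALR) cDNA bearing the "ins5" mutation. The associated work describes this as a frameshift that abolishes the function of the C-terminal KDEL ER-retention motif. The insert was cloned between EcoRI sites and sits downstream of the human cytomegalovirus immediate-early enhancer and promoter, with a bovine growth hormone polyadenylation signal terminating the transcript. A T7 promoter lies between the CMV promoter and the coding region and serves as a sequencing primer site. No epitope tag or reporter is annotated. The automated annotation matched the coding sequence to the rat calreticulin orthologue as a fragment of roughly 1.15 kb, which probably reflects sequence conservation and loss of homology past the frameshift, since the catalogue lists the species as human.

For propagation in E. coli the plasmid has a high-copy ColE1/pUC-type origin and a β-lactamase gene conferring ampicillin resistance, plus an f1 origin for single-stranded DNA production. A separate SV40 early promoter drives a neomycin phosphotransferase gene followed by an SV40 poly(A) signal, allowing G418 selection of stably transfected mammalian cells. The short HIV-1 LTR, ble, lacI and bom fragments in the table are probably incidental backbone matches.

The catalogue sizes (a 6,217 bp backbone and a 5,496 bp insert) do not agree with the 6,736 nt sequenced record. The two figures may have been mis-entered, and the feature table is the better guide to the actual layout. The construct is intended for expressing mutant CALR in mammalian cells, for example to study its effects on the thrombopoietin receptor MPL.
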