Features (pLannotate 1.2.2; 20 found; start..end, strand, type, name):
     28..80      -  misc_feature   bom (fragment): basis of mobility region from pBR322
    235..614     +  enhancer       CMV enhancer: human cytomegalovirus immediate early enhancer
    615..818     +  promoter       CMV promoter: human cytomegalovirus (CMV) immediate early promoter
    814..847     +  LTR            5' LTR (truncated) (fragment): truncated 5' long terminal repeat (LTR) from HIV-1
    863..881     +  promoter       T7 promoter: promoter for bacteriophage T7 RNA polymerase
    964..2115    +  CDS            Calr (fragment): CALR_RAT - Experimental evidence at protein level: Swiss-Prot protein existence level 1. Calcium-binding chaperone that promotes folding, oligomeric assembly and quality control in the endoplasmic reticulum (ER) via the calreticulin/calnexin cycle. This lectin interacts transiently with almost all of the monoglucosylated glycoproteins that are synthesized in the ER. Interacts with the DNA-binding domain of NR3C1 and mediates its nuclear export (By similarity). Involved in maternal gene expression regulation. May participate in oocyte maturation via the regulation of calcium homeostasis (By sim
   2333..2557    +  polyA_signal   bGH poly(A) signal: bovine growth hormone polyadenylation signal
   2561..2582    +  promoter       SV40 promoter (fragment): SV40 enhancer and early promoter
   2603..3031    +  rep_origin     f1 ori (sequence partly withheld): f1 bacteriophage origin of replication; arrow indicates direction of (+) strand synthesis
   3045..3374    +  promoter       SV40 promoter: SV40 enhancer and early promoter
   3441..4232    +  CDS            neo: KKA2_KLEPN - Also known as kan, nptII. Experimental evidence at protein level: Swiss-Prot protein existence level 1. Resistance to kanamycin, neomycin, paromomycin, ribostamycin, butirosin and gentamicin B. From Klebsiella pneumoniae.
   4256..4414    +  CDS            ble (fragment): BLE_KLEPN - Experimental evidence at protein level: Swiss-Prot protein existence level 1. Binding protein with a strong affinity to the bleomycin family of antibiotics. Binds to CL990; an antimitotic-antibiotic compound. From Klebsiella pneumoniae.
   4409..4530    +  polyA_signal   SV40 poly(A) signal: SV40 polyadenylation signal
   4603..4619    -  protein_bind   lac operator: The lac repressor binds to the lac operator to inhibit transcription in E. coli. This inhibition can be relieved by adding lactose or isopropyl-β-D-thiogalactopyranoside (IPTG). lac repressor encoded by lacI
   4627..4657    -  promoter       lac promoter: promoter for the E. coli lac operon
   4672..4693    -  protein_bind   CAP binding site: CAP binding activates transcription in the presence of cAMP. E. coli catabolite activator protein
   4706..4798    -  CDS            lacI (fragment): lac repressor; lacI; The lac repressor binds to the lac operator to inhibit transcription in E. coli. This inhibition can be relieved by adding lactose or isopropyl-β-D-thiogalactopyranoside (IPTG).
   4981..5569    -  rep_origin     ori: high-copy-number ColE1/pMB1/pBR322/pUC origin of replication
   5740..6600    -  CDS            AmpR: β-lactamase; bla; confers resistance to ampicillin, carbenicillin, and related antibiotics
   6601..6705    -  promoter       AmpR promoter: bla
>Addgene plasmid #214799 | pcDNA3.1/CALR ins5 | addgene full sequence | sequence record 429141 | Addgene NGS Result
GACGGATCGGGAGATCTCCCGATCCCCTATGGTGCACTCTCAGTACAATCTGCTCTGATGCCGCATAGTT
AAGCCAGTATCTGCTCCCTGCTTGTGTGTTGGAGGTCGCTGAGTAGTGCGCGAGCAAAATTTAAGCTACA
ACAAGGCAAGGCTTGACCGACAATTGCATGAAGAATCTGCTTAGGGTTAGGCGTTTTGCGCTGCTTCGCG
ATGTACGGGCCAGATATACGCGTTGACATTGATTATTGACTAGTTATTAATAGTAATCAATTACGGGGTC
ATTAGTTCATAGCCCATATATGGAGTTCCGCGTTACATAACTTACGGTAAATGGCCCGCCTGGCTGACCG
CCCAACGACCCCCGCCCATTGACGTCAATAATGACGTATGTTCCCATAGTAACGCCAATAGGGACTTTCC
ATTGACGTCAATGGGTGGAGTATTTACGGTAAACTGCCCACTTGGCAGTACATCAAGTGTATCATATGCC
AAGTACGCCCCCTATTGACGTCAATGACGGTAAATGGCCCGCCTGGCATTATGCCCAGTACATGACCTTA
TGGGACTTTCCTACTTGGCAGTACATCTACGTATTAGTCATCGCTATTACCATGGTGATGCGGTTTTGGC
AGTACATCAATGGGCGTGGATAGCGGTTTGACTCACGGGGATTTCCAAGTCTCCACCCCATTGACGTCAA
TGGGAGTTTGTTTTGGCACCAAAATCAACGGGACTTTCCAAAATGTCGTAACAACTCCGCCCCATTGACG
CAAATGGGCGGTAGGCGTGTACGGTGGGAGGTCTATATAAGCAGAGCTCTCTGGCTAACTAGAGAACCCA
CTGCTTACTGGCTTATCGAAATTAATACGACTCACTATAGGGAGACCCAAGCTGGCTAGCGTTTAAACTT
AAGCTTGGTACCGAGCTCGGATCCACTAGTCCAGTGTGGTGGAATTCGCCACCATGCTGCTATCCGTGCC
GCTGCTGCTCGGCCTCCTCGGCCTGGCCGTCGCCGAGCCTGCCGTCTACTTCAAGGAGCAGTTTCTGGAC
GGAGACGGGTGGACTTCCCGCTGGATCGAATCCAAACACAAGTCAGATTTTGGCAAATTCGTTCTCAGTT
CCGGCAAGTTCTACGGTGACGAGGAGAAAGATAAAGGTTTGCAGACAAGCCAGGATGCACGCTTTTATGC
TCTGTCGGCCAGTTTCGAGCCTTTCAGCAACAAAGGCCAGACGCTGGTGGTGCAGTTCACGGTGAAACAT
GAGCAGAACATCGACTGTGGGGGCGGCTATGTGAAGCTGTTTCCTAATAGTTTGGACCAGACAGACATGC
ACGGAGACTCAGAATACAACATCATGTTTGGTCCCGACATCTGTGGCCCTGGCACCAAGAAGGTTCATGT
CATCTTCAACTACAAGGGCAAGAACGTGCTGATCAACAAGGACATCCGTTGCAAGGATGATGAGTTTACA
CACCTGTACACACTGATTGTGCGGCCAGACAACACCTATGAGGTGAAGATTGACAACAGCCAGGTGGAGT
CCGGCTCCTTGGAAGACGATTGGGACTTCCTGCCACCCAAGAAGATAAAGGATCCTGATGCTTCAAAACC
GGAAGACTGGGATGAGCGGGCCAAGATCGATGATCCCACAGACTCCAAGCCTGAGGACTGGGACAAGCCC
GAGCATATCCCTGACCCTGATGCTAAGAAGCCCGAGGACTGGGATGAAGAGATGGACGGAGAGTGGGAAC
CCCCAGTGATTCAGAACCCTGAGTACAAGGGTGAGTGGAAGCCCCGGCAGATCGACAACCCAGATTACAA
GGGCACTTGGATCCACCCAGAAATTGACAACCCCGAGTATTCTCCCGATCCCAGTATCTATGCCTATGAT
AACTTTGGCGTGCTGGGCCTGGACCTCTGGCAGGTCAAGTCTGGCACCATCTTTGACAACTTCCTCATCA
CCAACGATGAGGCATACGCTGAGGAGTTTGGCAACGAGACGTGGGGCGTAACAAAGGCAGCAGAGAAACA
AATGAAGGACAAACAGGACGAGGAGCAGAGGCTTAAGGAGGAGGAAGAAGACAAGAAACGCAAAGAGGAG
GAGGAGGCAGAGGACAATTGTCGGAGGATGATGAGGACAAAGATGAGGATGAGGAGGATGAGGAGGACAA
GGAGGAAGATGAGGAGGAAGATGTCCCCGGCCAGGCCAAGGACGAGCTGTAGAGAGGCCTGCCTCCAGGG
CTGGACTGAGGCCTGAGAATTCTGCAGATATCCAGCACAGTGGCGGCCGCTCGAGTCTAGAGGGCCCGTT
TAAACCCGCTGATCAGCCTCGACTGTGCCTTCTAGTTGCCAGCCATCTGTTGTTTGCCCCTCCCCCGTGC
CTTCCTTGACCCTGGAAGGTGCCACTCCCACTGTCCTTTCCTAATAAAATGAGGAAATTGCATCGCATTG
TCTGAGTAGGTGTCATTCTATTCTGGGGGGTGGGGTGGGGCAGGACAGCAAGGGGGAGGATTGGGAAGAC
AATAGCAGGCATGCTGGGGATGCGGTGGGCTCTATGGCTTCTGAGGCGGAAAGAACCAGCTGGGGCTCTA
GGGGGTATCCCC
[124 nt withheld, positions 2603-2726]
C
[91 nt withheld, positions 2728-2818]
A
[49 nt withheld, positions 2820-2868]
CCTTTGACGTTGGAGTCCACGTTCTTT
[37 nt withheld, positions 2896-2932]
ACCCTATCTCGGTCTATTCTTTTGATTTATAAGGGATTTTGCCGATTTCGGCCTATTGGTTAAAAAATGA
GCTGATTTAACAAAAATTTAACGCGAATTAATTCTGTGGAATGTGTGTCAGTTAGGGTGTGGAAAGTCCC
CAGGCTCCCCAGCAGGCAGAAGTATGCAAAGCATGCATCTCAATTAGTCAGCAACCAGGTGTGGAAAGTC
CCCAGGCTCCCCAGCAGGCAGAAGTATGCAAAGCATGCATCTCAATTAGTCAGCAACCATAGTCCCGCCC
CTAACTCCGCCCATCCCGCCCCTAACTCCGCCCAGTTCCGCCCATTCTCCGCCCCATGGCTGACTAATTT
TTTTTATTTATGCAGAGGCCGAGGCCGCCTCTGCCTCTGAGCTATTCCAGAAGTAGTGAGGAGGCTTTTT
TGGAGGCCTAGGCTTTTGCAAAAAGCTCCCGGGAGCTTGTATATCCATTTTCGGATCTGATCAAGAGACA
GGATGAGGATCGTTTCGCATGATTGAACAAGATGGATTGCACGCAGGTTCTCCGGCCGCTTGGGTGGAGA
GGCTATTCGGCTATGACTGGGCACAACAGACAATCGGCTGCTCTGATGCCGCCGTGTTCCGGCTGTCAGC
GCAGGGGCGCCCGGTTCTTTTTGTCAAGACCGACCTGTCCGGTGCCCTGAATGAACTGCAGGACGAGGCA
GCGCGGCTATCGTGGCTGGCCACGACGGGCGTTCCTTGCGCAGCTGTGCTCGACGTTGTCACTGAAGCGG
GAAGGGACTGGCTGCTATTGGGCGAAGTGCCGGGGCAGGATCTCCTGTCATCTCACCTTGCTCCTGCCGA
GAAAGTATCCATCATGGCTGATGCAATGCGGCGGCTGCATACGCTTGATCCGGCTACCTGCCCATTCGAC
CACCAAGCGAAACATCGCATCGAGCGAGCACGTACTCGGATGGAAGCCGGTCTTGTCGATCAGGATGATC
TGGACGAAGAGCATCAGGGGCTCGCGCCAGCCGAACTGTTCGCCAGGCTCAAGGCGCGCATGCCCGACGG
CGAGGATCTCGTCGTGACCCATGGCGATGCCTGCTTGCCGAATATCATGGTGGAAAATGGCCGCTTTTCT
GGATTCATCGACTGTGGCCGGCTGGGTGTGGCGGACCGCTATCAGGACATAGCGTTGGCTACCCGTGATA
TTGCTGAAGAGCTTGGCGGCGAATGGGCTGACCGCTTCCTCGTGCTTTACGGTATCGCCGCTCCCGATTC
GCAGCGCATCGCCTTCTATCGCCTTCTTGACGAGTTCTTCTGAGCGGGACTCTGGGGTTCGAAATGACCG
ACCAAGCGACGCCCAACCTGCCATCACGAGATTTCGATTCCACCGCCGCCTTCTATGAAAGGTTGGGCTT
CGGAATCGTTTTCCGGGACGCCGGCTGGATGATCCTCCAGCGCGGGGATCTCATGCTGGAGTTCTTCGCC
CACCCCAACTTGTTTATTGCAGCTTATAATGGTTACAAATAAAGCAATAGCATCACAAATTTCACAAATA
AAGCATTTTTTTCACTGCATTCTAGTTGTGGTTTGTCCAAACTCATCAATGTATCTTATCATGTCTGTAT
ACCGTCGACCTCTAGCTAGAGCTTGGCGTAATCATGGTCATAGCTGTTTCCTGTGTGAAATTGTTATCCG
CTCACAATTCCACACAACATACGAGCCGGAAGCATAAAGTGTAAAGCCTGGGGTGCCTAATGAGTGAGCT
AACTCACATTAATTGCGTTGCGCTCACTGCCCGCTTTCCAGTCGGGAAACCTGTCGTGCCAGCTGCATTA
ATGAATCGGCCAACGCGCGGGGAGAGGCGGTTTGCGTATTGGGCGCTCTTCCGCTTCCTCGCTCACTGAC
TCGCTGCGCTCGGTCGTTCGGCTGCGGCGAGCGGTATCAGCTCACTCAAAGGCGGTAATACGGTTATCCA
CAGAATCAGGGGATAACGCAGGAAAGAACATGTGAGCAAAAGGCCAGCAAAAGGCCAGGAACCGTAAAAA
GGCCGCGTTGCTGGCGTTTTTCCATAGGCTCCGCCCCCCTGACGAGCATCACAAAAATCGACGCTCAAGT
CAGAGGTGGCGAAACCCGACAGGACTATAAAGATACCAGGCGTTTCCCCCTGGAAGCTCCCTCGTGCGCT
CTCCTGTTCCGACCCTGCCGCTTACCGGATACCTGTCCGCCTTTCTCCCTTCGGGAAGCGTGGCGCTTTC
TCATAGCTCACGCTGTAGGTATCTCAGTTCGGTGTAGGTCGTTCGCTCCAAGCTGGGCTGTGTGCACGAA
CCCCCCGTTCAGCCCGACCGCTGCGCCTTATCCGGTAACTATCGTCTTGAGTCCAACCCGGTAAGACACG
ACTTATCGCCACTGGCAGCAGCCACTGGTAACAGGATTAGCAGAGCGAGGTATGTAGGCGGTGCTACAGA
GTTCTTGAAGTGGTGGCCTAACTACGGCTACACTAGAAGAACAGTATTTGGTATCTGCGCTCTGCTGAAG
CCAGTTACCTTCGGAAAAAGAGTTGGTAGCTCTTGATCCGGCAAACAAACCACCGCTGGTAGCGGTGGTT
TTTTTGTTTGCAAGCAGCAGATTACGCGCAGAAAAAAAGGATCTCAAGAAGATCCTTTGATCTTTTCTAC
GGGGTCTGACGCTCAGTGGAACGAAAACTCACGTTAAGGGATTTTGGTCATGAGATTATCAAAAAGGATC
TTCACCTAGATCCTTTTAAATTAAAAATGAAGTTTTAAATCAATCTAAAGTATATATGAGTAAACTTGGT
CTGACAGTTACCAATGCTTAATCAGTGAGGCACCTATCTCAGCGATCTGTCTATTTCGTTCATCCATAGT
TGCCTGACTCCCCGTCGTGTAGATAACTACGATACGGGAGGGCTTACCATCTGGCCCCAGTGCTGCAATG
ATACCGCGAGACCCACGCTCACCGGCTCCAGATTTATCAGCAATAAACCAGCCAGCCGGAAGGGCCGAGC
GCAGAAGTGGTCCTGCAACTTTATCCGCCTCCATCCAGTCTATTAATTGTTGCCGGGAAGCTAGAGTAAG
TAGTTCGCCAGTTAATAGTTTGCGCAACGTTGTTGCCATTGCTACAGGCATCGTGGTGTCACGCTCGTCG
TTTGGTATGGCTTCATTCAGCTCCGGTTCCCAACGATCAAGGCGAGTTACATGATCCCCCATGTTGTGCA
AAAAAGCGGTTAGCTCCTTCGGTCCTCCGATCGTTGTCAGAAGTAAGTTGGCCGCAGTGTTATCACTCAT
GGTTATGGCAGCACTGCATAATTCTCTTACTGTCATGCCATCCGTAAGATGCTTTTCTGTGACTGGTGAG
TACTCAACCAAGTCATTCTGAGAATAGTGTATGCGGCGACCGAGTTGCTCTTGCCCGGCGTCAATACGGG
ATAATACCGCGCCACATAGCAGAACTTTAAAAGTGCTCATCATTGGAAAACGTTCTTCGGGGCGAAAACT
CTCAAGGATCTTACCGCTGTTGAGATCCAGTTCGATGTAACCCACTCGTGCACCCAACTGATCTTCAGCA
TCTTTTACTTTCACCAGCGTTTCTGGGTGAGCAAAAACAGGAAGGCAAAATGCCGCAAAAAAGGGAATAA
GGGCGACACGGAAATGTTGAATACTCATACTCTTCCTTTTTCAATATTATTGAAGCATTTATCAGGGTTA
TTGTCTCATGAGCGGATACATATTTGAATGTATTTAGAAAAATAAACAAATAGGGGTTCCGCGCACATTT
CCCCGAAAAGTGCCACCTGACGTC
